>Addgene plasmid #160645 | pDGB3 omega1 P35S:MS2:VPR:Tnos - P35S:dCas9:EDLL:Tnos (GB2085) | addgene full sequence | sequence record 409091 | Addgene NGS Result
CCTGCCGGCCCTGCAATGGCACTGGAACCCCCAAGCCCGAGGAATCGGCGTGAGCGGTCGCAAACCATCC
GGCCCGGTACAAATCGGCGCGGCGCTGGGTGATGACCTGGTGGAGAAGTTGAAGGCCGCGCAGGCCGCCC
AGCGGCAACGCATCGAGGCAGAAGCACGCCCCGGTGAATCGTGGCAAGCGGCCGCTGATCGAATCCGCAA
AGAATCCCGGCAACCGCCGGCAGCCGGTGCGCCGTCGATTAGGAAGCCGCCCAAGGGCGACGAGCAACCA
GATTTTTTCGTTCCGATGCTCTATGACGTGGGCACCCGCGATAGTCGCAGCATCATGGACGTGGCCGTTT
TCCGTCTGTCGAAGCGTGACCGACGAGCTGGCGAGGTGATCCGCTACGAGCTTCCAGACGGGCACGTAGA
GGTTTCCGCAGGGCCGGCCGGCATGGCCAGTGTGTGGGATTACGACCTGGTACTGATGGCGGTTTCCCAT
CTAACCGAATCCATGAACCGATACCGGGAAGGGAAGGGAGACAAGCCCGGCCGCGTGTTCCGTCCACACG
TTGCGGACGTACTCAAGTTCTGCCGGCGAGCCGATGGCGGAAAGCAGAAAGACGACCTGGTAGAAACCTG
CATTCGGTTAAACACCACGCACGTTGCCATGCAGCGTACGAAGAAGGCCAAGAACGGCCGCCTGGTGACG
GTATCCGAGGGTGAAGCCTTGATTAGCCGCTACAAGATCGTAAAGAGCGAAACCGGGCGGCCGGAGTACA
TCGAGATCGAGCTAGCTGATTGGATGTACCGCGAGATCACAGAAGGCAAGAACCCGGACGTGCTGACGGT
TCACCCCGATTACTTTTTGATCGATCCCGGCATCGGCCGTTTTCTCTACCGCCTGGCACGCCGCGCCGCA
GGCAAGGCAGAAGCCAGATGGTTGTTCAAGACGATCTACGAACGCAGTGGCAGCGCCGGAGAGTTCAAGA
AGTTCTGTTTCACCGTGCGCAAGCTGATCGGGTCAAATGACCTGCCGGAGTACGATTTGAAGGAGGAGGC
GGGGCAGGCTGGCCCGATCCTAGTCATGCGCTACCGCAACCTGATCGAGGGCGAAGCATCCGCCGGTTCC
TAATGTACGGAGCAGATGCTAGGGCAAATTGCCCTAGCAGGGGAAAAAGGTCGAAAAGGACTCTTTCCTG
TGGATAGCACGTACATTGGGAACCCAAAGCCGTACATTGGGAACCGGAACCCGTACATTGGGAACCCAAA
GCCGTACATTGGGAACCGGTCACACATGTAAGTGACTGATATAAAAGAGAAAAAAGGCGATTTTTCCGCC
TAAAACTCTTTAAAACTTATTAAAACTCTTAAAACCCGCCTGGCCTGTGCATAACTGTCTGGCCAGCGCA
CAGCCGAAGAGCTGCAAAAAGCGCCTACCCTTCGGTCGCTGCGCTCCCTACGCCCCGCCGCTTCGCGTCG
GCCTATCGCGGCCGCTGGCCGCTCAAAAATGGCTGGCCTACGGCCAGGCAATCTACCAGGGCGCGGACAA
GCCGCGCCGTCGCCACTCGACCGCCGGCGCCCACATCAAGGCACCCTGCCTCGCGCGTTTCGGTGATGAC
GGTGAAAACCTCTGACACATGCAGCTCCCGGTGACGGTCACAGCTTGTCTGTAAGCGGATGCCGGGAGCA
GACAAGCCCGTCAGGGCGCGTCAGCGGGTGTTGGCGGGTGTCGGGGCGCAGCCATGACCCAGTCACGTAG
CGATAGCGGAGTGTATACTGGCTTAACTATGCGGCATCAGAGCAGATTGTACTGAGAGTGCACCATATGC
GGTGTGAAATACCGCACAGATGCGTAAGGAGAAAATACCGCATCAGGCGCTCTTCCGCTTCCTCGCTCAC
TGACTCGCTGCGCTCGGTCGTTCGGCTGCGGCGAGCGGTATCAGCTCACTCAAAGGCGGTAATACGGTTA
TCCACAGAATCAGGGGATAACGCAGGAAAGAACATGTGAGCAAAAGGCCAGCAAAAGGCCAGGAACCGTA
AAAAGGCCGCGTTGCTGGCGTTTTTCCATAGGCTCCGCCCCCCTGACGAGCATCACAAAAATCGACGCTC
AAGTCAGAGGTGGCGAAACCCGACAGGACTATAAAGATACCAGGCGTTTCCCCCTGGAAGCTCCCTCGTG
CGCTCTCCTGTTCCGACCCTGCCGCTTACCGGATACCTGTCCGCCTTTCTCCCTTCGGGAAGCGTGGCGC
TTTCTCATAGCTCACGCTGTAGGTATCTCAGTTCGGTGTAGGTCGTTCGCTCCAAGCTGGGCTGTGTGCA
CGAACCCCCCGTTCAGCCCGACCGCTGCGCCTTATCCGGTAACTATCGTCTTGAGTCCAACCCGGTAAGA
CACGACTTATCGCCACTGGCAGCAGCCACTGGTAACAGGATTAGCAGAGCGAGGTATGTAGGCGGTGCTA
CAGAGTTCTTGAAGTGGTGGCCTAACTACGGCTACACTAGAAGGACAGTATTTGGTATCTGCGCTCTGCT
GAAGCCAGTTACCTTCGGAAAAAGAGTTGGTAGCTCTTGATCCGGCAAACAAACCACCGCTGGTAGCGGT
GGTTTTTTTGTTTGCAAGCAGCAGATTACGCGCAGAAAAAAAGGATCTCAAGAAGATCCTTTGATCTTTT
CTACGGGGTCTGACGCTCAGTGGAACGAAAACTCACGTTAAGGGATTTTGGTCATGCATTCTAGGTGATT
ATTTGCCGACTACCTTGGTGATCTCGCCTTTCACGTAGTGGACAAATTCTTCCAACTGATCTGCGCGCGA
GGCCAAGCGATCTTCTTCTTGTCCAAGATAAGCCTGTCTAGCTTCAAGTATGACGGGCTGATACTGGGCC
GGCAGGCGCTCCATTGCCCAGTCGGCAGCGACATCCTTCGGCGCGATTTTGCCGGTTACTGCGCTGTACC
AAATGCGGGACAACGTAAGCACTACATTTCGCTCATCACCAGCCCAGTCGGGCGGCGAGTTCCATAGCGT
TAAGGTTTCATTTAGCGCCTCAAATAGATCCTGTTCAGGAACCGGATCAAAGAGTTCCTCCGCCGCTGGA
CCTACCAAGGCAACGCTATGTTCTCTTGCTTTTGTCAGCAAGATAGCCAGATCAATGTCGATCGTGGCTG
GCTCGAAGATACCTGCAAGAATGTCATTGCGCTGCCATTCTCCAAATTGCAGTTCGCGCTTAGCTGGATA
ACGCCACGGAATGATGTCGTCGTGCACAACAATGGTGACTTCTACAGCGCGGAGAATCTCGCTCTCTCCA
GGGGAAGCCGAAGTTTCCAAAAGGTCGTTGATCAAAGCTCGCCGCGTTGTTTCATCAAGCCTTACGGTCA
CCGTAACCAGCAAATCAATATCACTGTGTGGCTTCAGGCCGCCATCCACTGCGGAGCCGTACAAATGTAC
GGCCAGCAACGTCGGTTCGAGATGGCGCTCGATGACGCCAACTACCTCTGATAGTTGAGTCGATACTTCG
GCGATCACCGCTTCCCTCATAATGTTTAACTTTGTTTTAGGGCGACTGCCCTGCTGCGTAACATCGTTGC
TGCTCCATAACATCAAACATCGACCCACGGCGTAACGCGCTTGCTGCTTGGATGCCCGAGGCATAGACTG
TACCCCAAAAAAACAGTCATAACAAGCCATGAAAACCGCCACTGCGCCGTTACCACCGCTGCGTTCGGTC
AAGGTTCTGGACCAGTTGCGTGAGCGCATACGCTACTTGCATTACAGCTTACGAACCGAACAGGCTTATG
TCCACTGGGTTCGTGCCTTCATCCGTTTCCACGGTGTGCGTCACCCGGCAACCTTGGGTAGCAGCGAAGT
CGAGGCATTTCTGTCCTGGCTGGAACAGAACTTATTATTTCCTTCCTCTTTTCTACAGTATTTAAAGATA
CCCCAAGAAGCTAATTATAACAAGACGAACTCCAATTCACTGTTCCTTGCATTCTAAAACCTTAAATACC
AGAAAACAGCTTTTTCAAAGTTGTTTTCAAAGTTGGCGTATAACATAGTATCGACGGAGCCGATTTTGAA
ACCGCGGTGATCACAGGCAGCAACGCTCTGTCATCGTTACAATCAACATGCTACCCTCCGCGAGATCATC
CGTGTTTCAAACCCGGCAGCTTAGTTGCCGTTCTTCCGAATAGCATCGGTAACATGAGCAAAGTCTGCCG
CCTTACAACGGCTCTCCCGCTGACGCCGTCCCGGACTGATGGGCTGCCTGTATCGAGTGGTGATTTTGTG
CCGAGCTGCCGGTCGGGGAGCTGTTGGCTGGCTGGTGGCAGGATATATTGTGGTGTAAACATAACGGATC
CGGTCTCAGGAGACTAGAGCCAAGCTGATCTCCTTTGCCCCGGAGATCACCATGGACGACTTTCTCTATC
TCTACGATCTAGGAAGAAAGTTCGACGGAGAAGGTGACGATACCATGTTCACCACCGATAATGAGAAGAT
TAGCCTCTTCAATTTCAGAAAGAATGCTGACCCACAGATGGTTAGAGAGGCCTACGCGGCAGGTCTGATC
AAGACGATCTACCCGAGTAATAATCTCCAGGAGATCAAATACCTTCCCAAGAAGGTTAAAGATGCAGTCA
AAAGATTCAGGACTAACTGCATCAAGAACACAGAGAAAGATATATTTCTCAAGATCAGAAGTACTATTCC
AGTATGGACGATTCAAGGCTTGCTTCATAAACCAAGGCAAGTAATAGAGATTGGAGTCTCTAAGAAAGTA
GTTCCTACTGAATCAAAGGCCATGGAGTCAAAAATTCAGATCGAGGATCTAACAGAACTCGCCGTGAAGA
CTGGCGAACAGTTCATACAGAGTCTTTTACGACTCAATGACAAGAAGAAAATCTTCGTCAACATGGTGGA
GCACGACACTCTCGTCTACTCCAAGAATATCAAAGATACAGTCTCAGAAGACCAAAGGGCTATTGAGACT
TTTCAACAAAGGGTAATATCGGGAAACCTCCTCGGATTCCATTGCCCAGCTATCTGTCACTTCATCAAAA
GGACAGTAGAAAAGGAAGGTGGCACCTACAAATGCCATCATTGCGATAAAGGAAAGGCTATCGTTCAAGA
TGCCCCTGCCGACAGTGGTCCCAAAGATGGACCCCCACCCACGAGGAGCATCGTGGAAAAAGAAGACGTT
CCAACCACGTCTTCAAAGCAAGTGGATTGATGTGATATCTCCACTGACGTAAGGGATGACGCACAATCCC
ACTATCCTTCGCAAGACCCTTCCTCTATATAAGGAAGTTCATTTCATTTGGAGAGGACTCCGGTATTTTT
ACAACAATTACCACAACAAAACAAACAACAAACAACATTACAATTTACTATTCTAGTCGAAATGATGGCT
TCTAATTTTACTCAATTTGTTCTTGTTGATAATGGTGGTACTGGTGATGTTACTGTTGCTCCTTCTAATT
TTGCTAATGGTGTTGCTGAATGGATTTCTTCTAATTCTAGATCTCAAGCTTATAAGGTTACTTGTTCTGT
TAGACAATCTTCTGCTCAAAATAGAAAGTATACTATTAAGGTTGAAGTTCCTAAGGTTGCTACTCAAACT
GTTGGTGGTGTTGAACTTCCTGTTGCTGCTTGGAGATCTTATCTTAATATGGAACTTACTATTCCTATTT
TTGCTACTAATTCTGATTGTGAACTTATTGTTAAGGCTATGCAAGGTCTTCTTAAGGATGGTAATCCTAT
TCCTTCTGCTATTGCTGCTAATTCTGGTATTTATTCGGACCCAAAAAAGAAGCGTAAGGTCGATCCCAAG
AAGAAGAGAAAGGTAGATCCTAAGAAGAAGAGAAAGGTAGACGCATTGGATGACTTCGACTTAGACATGC
TTGGGTCAGATGCTTTGGACGACTTTGACCTCGACATGTTGGGTTCTGACGCGCTAGATGACTTCGACTT
GGACATGTTGGGCTCCGACGCTTTGGACGACTTTGATCTGGACATGTTACCGAAAAAGAAACGCAAAGTT
GATCCTAAGAAGAAGAGAAAGGTACCTACACAGGCCGGCGAGGGCACACTGTCTGAAGCTCTGCTGCAGC
TGCAGTTCGACGACGAGGATCTGGGAGCCCTGCTGGGAAACAGCACCGATCCTGCCGTGTTCACCGACCT
GGCCAGCGTGGACAACAGCGAGTTCCAGCAGCTGCTGAACCAGGGCATCCCTGTGGCCCCTCACACCACC
GAGCCCATGCTGATGGAATACCCCGAGGCCATCACCCGGCTCGTGACAGGCGCTCAGAGGCCTCCTGATC
CAGCTCCTGCCCCTCTGGGAGCACCAGGCCTGCCTAATGGACTGCTGTCTGGCGACGAGGACTTCAGCTC
TATCGCCGATATGGATTTCTCAGCCTTGCTGATTAACTCTAGAAGTTCCGGATCTCGGGATTCCAGGGAA
GGGATGTTTTTGCCGAAGCCTGAGGCCGGCTCCGCTATTAGTGACGTGTTTGAGGGCCGCGAGGTGTGCC
AGCCAAAACGAATCCGGCCATTTCATCCTCCAGGAAGTCCATGGGCCAACCGCCCACTCCCCGCCAGCCT
CGCACCAACACCAACCGGTCCAGTACATGAGCCAGTCGGGTCACTGACCCCGGCACCAGTCCCTCAGCCA
CTGGATCCAGCGCCCGCAGTGACTCCCGAGGCCAGTCACCTGTTGGAGGATCCCGATGAAGAAACGAGCC
AGGCTGTCAAAGCCCTTCGGGAGATGGCCGATACTGTGATTCCCCAGAAGGAAGAGGCTGCAATCTGTGG
CCAAATGGACCTTTCCCATCCGCCCCCAAGGGGCCATCTGGATGAGCTGACAACCACACTTGAGTCCATG
ACCGAGGATCTGAACCTGGACTCACCCCTGACCCCGGAATTGAACGAGATTCTGGATACCTTCCTGAACG
ACGAGTGCCTCTTGCATGCCATGCATATCAGCACAGGACTGTCCATCTTCGACACATCTCTGTTTTGAGC
TTGGAATGGATCTTCGATCCCGATCGTTCAAACATTTGGCAATAAAGTTTCTTAAGATTGAATCCTGTTG
CCGGTCTTGCGACGATTATCATATAATTTCTGTTGAATTACGTTAAGCATGTAATAATTAACATGTAATG
CATGACGTTATTTATGAGATGGGTTTTTATGATTAGAGTCCCGCAATTATACATTTAATACGCGATAGAA
AACAAAATATAGCGCGCAAACTAGGATAAATTATCGCGCGCGGTGTCATCTATGTTACTAGATCGGGAAT
TGCCAAGCTAATTCTTGAAGACGAAAGGGCCTCGTGATACGCCTATTTTTATAGGTTAATGTCATGATAA
TAATGGTTTCTTAGACGTCAGGTGGCACTTTTCGGGGAAATGTGCGCGGAACCCCTATTTGTTTATTTTT
CTAAATACATTCAAATATGTATCCGCTCATGAGACAATAACCCTGATAAATGCTTCAATAATGGGACCGA
CTCGCGCTGTCAGGAGACTAGAGCCAAGCTGATCTCCTTTGCCCCGGAGATCACCATGGACGACTTTCTC
TATCTCTACGATCTAGGAAGAAAGTTCGACGGAGAAGGTGACGATACCATGTTCACCACCGATAATGAGA
AGATTAGCCTCTTCAATTTCAGAAAGAATGCTGACCCACAGATGGTTAGAGAGGCCTACGCGGCAGGTCT
GATCAAGACGATCTACCCGAGTAATAATCTCCAGGAGATCAAATACCTTCCCAAGAAGGTTAAAGATGCA
GTCAAAAGATTCAGGACTAACTGCATCAAGAACACAGAGAAAGATATATTTCTCAAGATCAGAAGTACTA
TTCCAGTATGGACGATTCAAGGCTTGCTTCATAAACCAAGGCAAGTAATAGAGATTGGAGTCTCTAAGAA
AGTAGTTCCTACTGAATCAAAGGCCATGGAGTCAAAAATTCAGATCGAGGATCTAACAGAACTCGCCGTG
AAGACTGGCGAACAGTTCATACAGAGTCTTTTACGACTCAATGACAAGAAGAAAATCTTCGTCAACATGG
TGGAGCACGACACTCTCGTCTACTCCAAGAATATCAAAGATACAGTCTCAGAAGACCAAAGGGCTATTGA
GACTTTTCAACAAAGGGTAATATCGGGAAACCTCCTCGGATTCCATTGCCCAGCTATCTGTCACTTCATC
AAAAGGACAGTAGAAAAGGAAGGTGGCACCTACAAATGCCATCATTGCGATAAAGGAAAGGCTATCGTTC
AAGATGCCCCTGCCGACAGTGGTCCCAAAGATGGACCCCCACCCACGAGGAGCATCGTGGAAAAAGAAGA
CGTTCCAACCACGTCTTCAAAGCAAGTGGATTGATGTGATATCTCCACTGACGTAAGGGATGACGCACAA
TCCCACTATCCTTCGCAAGACCCTTCCTCTATATAAGGAAGTTCATTTCATTTGGAGAGGACTCCGGTAT
TTTTACAACAATTACCACAACAAAACAAACAACAAACAACATTACAATTTACTATTCTAGTCGAAATGCC
CAAGAAGAAGAGGAAGGTGGACAAGAAGTACTCCATTGGGCTCGCTATCGGCACAAACAGCGTCGGCTGG
GCCGTCATTACGGACGAGTACAAGGTGCCGAGCAAAAAATTCAAAGTTCTGGGCAATACCGATCGCCACA
GCATAAAGAAGAACCTCATTGGCGCCCTCCTGTTCGACTCCGGGGAAACGGCCGAAGCCACGCGGCTCAA
AAGAACAGCACGGCGCAGATATACCCGCAGAAAGAATCGGATCTGCTACCTGCAGGAGATCTTTAGTAAT
GAGATGGCTAAGGTGGATGACTCTTTCTTCCATAGGCTGGAGGAGTCCTTTTTGGTGGAGGAGGATAAAA
AGCACGAGCGCCACCCAATCTTTGGCAATATCGTGGACGAGGTGGCGTACCATGAAAAGTACCCAACCAT
ATATCATCTGAGGAAGAAGCTTGTAGACAGTACTGATAAGGCTGACTTGCGGTTGATCTATCTCGCGCTG
GCGCATATGATCAAATTTCGGGGACACTTCCTCATCGAGGGGGACCTGAACCCAGACAACAGCGATGTCG
ACAAACTCTTTATCCAACTGGTTCAGACTTACAATCAGCTTTTCGAAGAGAACCCGATCAACGCATCCGG
AGTTGACGCCAAAGCAATCCTGAGCGCTAGGCTGTCCAAATCCCGGCGGCTCGAAAACCTCATCGCACAG
CTCCCTGGGGAGAAGAAGAACGGCCTGTTTGGTAATCTTATCGCCCTGTCACTCGGGCTGACCCCCAACT
TTAAATCTAACTTCGACCTGGCCGAAGATGCCAAGCTTCAACTGAGCAAAGACACCTACGATGATGATCT
CGACAATCTGCTGGCCCAGATCGGCGACCAGTACGCAGACCTTTTTTTGGCGGCAAAGAACCTGTCAGAC
GCCATTCTGCTGAGTGATATTCTGCGAGTGAACACGGAGATCACCAAAGCTCCGCTGAGCGCTAGTATGA
TCAAGCGCTATGATGAGCACCACCAAGACTTGACTTTGCTGAAGGCCCTTGTCAGACAGCAACTGCCTGA
GAAGTACAAGGAAATTTTCTTCGATCAGTCTAAAAATGGCTACGCCGGATACATTGACGGCGGAGCAAGC
CAGGAGGAATTTTACAAATTTATTAAGCCCATCTTGGAAAAAATGGACGGCACCGAGGAGCTGCTGGTAA
AGCTTAACAGAGAAGATCTGTTGCGCAAACAGCGCACTTTCGACAATGGAAGCATCCCCCACCAGATTCA
CCTGGGCGAACTGCACGCTATCCTCAGGCGGCAAGAGGATTTCTACCCCTTTTTGAAAGATAACAGGGAA
AAGATTGAGAAAATCCTCACATTTCGGATACCCTACTATGTAGGCCCCCTCGCCCGGGGAAATTCCAGAT
TCGCGTGGATGACTCGCAAATCAGAAGAGACTATCACTCCCTGGAACTTCGAGGAAGTCGTGGATAAGGG
GGCCTCTGCCCAGTCCTTCATCGAAAGGATGACTAACTTTGATAAAAATCTGCCTAACGAAAAGGTGCTT
CCTAAACACTCTCTGCTGTACGAGTACTTCACAGTTTATAACGAGCTCACCAAGGTCAAATACGTCACAG
AAGGGATGAGAAAGCCAGCATTCCTGTCTGGAGAGCAGAAGAAAGCTATCGTGGACCTCCTCTTCAAGAC
GAACCGGAAAGTTACCGTGAAACAGCTCAAAGAAGATTATTTCAAAAAGATTGAATGTTTCGACTCTGTT
GAAATCAGCGGAGTGGAGGATCGCTTCAACGCATCCCTGGGAACGTATCACGATCTCCTGAAAATCATTA
AAGACAAGGACTTCCTGGACAATGAGGAGAACGAGGACATTCTTGAGGACATTGTCCTCACCCTTACGTT
GTTTGAAGATAGGGAGATGATTGAAGAACGCTTGAAAACTTACGCTCATCTCTTCGACGACAAAGTCATG
AAACAGCTCAAGAGGCGCCGATATACAGGATGGGGGCGGCTGTCAAGAAAACTGATCAATGGGATCCGAG
ACAAGCAGAGTGGAAAGACAATCCTGGATTTTCTTAAGTCCGATGGATTTGCCAACCGGAACTTCATGCA
GTTGATCCATGATGACTCTCTCACCTTTAAGGAGGACATCCAGAAAGCACAAGTTTCTGGCCAGGGGGAC
AGTCTCCACGAGCACATCGCTAATCTTGCAGGTAGCCCAGCTATCAAAAAGGGAATACTGCAGACCGTTA
AGGTCGTGGATGAACTCGTCAAAGTAATGGGAAGGCATAAGCCCGAGAATATCGTTATCGAGATGGCCCG
AGAGAACCAAACTACCCAGAAGGGACAGAAGAACAGTAGGGAAAGGATGAAGAGGATTGAAGAGGGTATA
AAAGAACTGGGGTCCCAAATCCTTAAGGAACACCCAGTTGAAAACACCCAGCTTCAGAATGAGAAGCTCT
ACCTGTACTACCTGCAGAACGGCAGGGACATGTACGTGGATCAGGAACTGGACATCAATCGGCTCTCCGA
CTACGACGTGGATGCCATCGTGCCCCAGTCTTTTCTCAAAGATGATTCTATTGATAATAAAGTGTTGACA
AGATCCGATAAAAATAGAGGGAAGAGTGATAACGTCCCCTCAGAAGAAGTTGTCAAGAAAATGAAAAATT
ATTGGCGGCAGCTGCTGAACGCCAAACTGATCACACAACGGAAGTTCGATAATCTGACTAAGGCTGAACG
AGGTGGCCTGTCTGAGTTGGATAAAGCCGGCTTCATCAAAAGGCAGCTTGTTGAGACACGCCAGATCACC
AAGCACGTGGCCCAAATTCTCGATTCACGCATGAACACCAAGTACGATGAAAATGACAAACTGATTCGAG
AGGTGAAAGTTATTACTCTGAAGTCTAAGCTGGTTTCAGATTTCAGAAAGGACTTTCAGTTTTATAAGGT
GAGAGAGATCAACAATTACCACCATGCGCATGATGCCTACCTGAATGCAGTGGTAGGCACTGCACTTATC
AAAAAATATCCCAAGCTTGAATCTGAATTTGTTTACGGAGACTATAAAGTGTACGATGTTAGGAAAATGA
TCGCAAAGTCTGAGCAGGAAATAGGCAAGGCCACCGCTAAGTACTTCTTTTACAGCAATATTATGAATTT
TTTCAAGACCGAGATTACACTGGCCAATGGAGAGATTCGGAAGCGACCACTTATCGAAACAAACGGAGAA
ACAGGAGAAATCGTGTGGGACAAGGGTAGGGATTTCGCGACAGTCCGGAAGGTCCTGTCCATGCCGCAGG
TGAACATCGTTAAAAAGACCGAAGTACAGACCGGAGGCTTCTCCAAGGAAAGTATCCTCCCGAAAAGGAA
CAGCGACAAGCTGATCGCACGCAAAAAAGATTGGGACCCCAAGAAATACGGCGGATTCGATTCTCCTACA
GTCGCTTACAGTGTACTGGTTGTGGCCAAAGTGGAGAAAGGGAAGTCTAAAAAACTCAAAAGCGTCAAGG
AACTGCTGGGCATCACAATCATGGAGCGATCAAGCTTCGAAAAAAACCCCATCGACTTTCTCGAGGCGAA
AGGATATAAAGAGGTCAAAAAAGACCTCATCATTAAGCTTCCCAAGTACTCTCTCTTTGAGCTTGAAAAC
GGCCGGAAACGAATGCTCGCTAGTGCGGGCGAGCTGCAGAAAGGTAACGAGCTGGCACTGCCCTCTAAAT
ACGTTAATTTCTTGTATCTGGCCAGCCACTATGAAAAGCTCAAAGGATCTCCCGAAGATAATGAGCAGAA
GCAGCTGTTCGTGGAACAACACAAACACTACCTTGATGAGATCATCGAGCAAATAAGCGAATTCTCCAAA
AGAGTGATCCTCGCCGACGCTAACCTCGATAAGGTGCTTTCTGCTTACAATAAGCACAGGGATAAGCCCA
TCAGGGAGCAGGCAGAAAACATTATCCACTTGTTTACTCTGACCAACTTGGGCGCGCCTGCAGCCTTCAA
GTACTTCGACACCACCATAGACAGAAAGCGGTACACCTCTACAAAGGAGGTCCTGGACGCCACACTGATT
CATCAGTCAATTACGGGGCTCTATGAAACAAGAATCGACCTCTCTCAGCTCGGTGGAGACAGCAGGGCTG
ATTCGGATCCTAAAAAGAAGCGAAAGGTAGACCCGAAGAAAAAGAGGAAGGTAGATCCAAAGAAGAAGCG
CAAGGTAGAAGTGTTTGAATTTGAATATCTGGATGATAAAGTGCTGGAAGAACTGCTGGATAGCGAAGAA
CGCAAACGCTGAGCTTGGAATGGATCTTCGATCCCGATCGTTCAAACATTTGGCAATAAAGTTTCTTAAG
ATTGAATCCTGTTGCCGGTCTTGCGACGATTATCATATAATTTCTGTTGAATTACGTTAAGCATGTAATA
ATTAACATGTAATGCATGACGTTATTTATGAGATGGGTTTTTATGATTAGAGTCCCGCAATTATACATTT
AATACGCGATAGAAAACAAAATATAGCGCGCAAACTAGGATAAATTATCGCGCGCGGTGTCATCTATGTT
ACTAGATCGGGAATTGCCAAGCTAATTCTTGAAGACGAAAGGGCCTCGTGATACGCCTATTTTTATAGGT
TAATGTCATGATAATAATGGTTTCTTAGACGTCAGGTGGCACTTTTCGGGGAAATGTGCGCGGAACCCCT
ATTTGTTTATTTTTCTAAATACATTCAAATATGTATCCGCTCATGAGACAATAACCCTGATAAATGCTTC
AATAATGGGACCGACTCGCGCTGTCATGAGACCGGATCCTGACAGGATATATTGGCGGGTAAACCTAAGA
GAAAAGAGCGTTTATTAGAATAATCGGATATTTAAAAGGGCGTGAAAAGGTTTATCCGTTCGTCCATTTG
TATGTGCATGCCAACCACAGGGTTCCCCTCGGGATCAAAGTACTTTGATCCAACCCCTCCGCTGCTATAG
TGCAGTCGGCTTCTGACGTTCAGTGCAGCCGTCATCTGAAAACGACATGTCGCACAAGTCCTAAGTTACG
CGACAGGCTGCCGCCCTGCCCTTTTCCTGGCGTTTTCTTGTCGCGTGTTTTAGTCGCATAAAGTAGAATA
CTTGCGACTAGAACCGGAGACATTACGCCATGAACAAGAGCGCCGCCGCTGGCCTGCTGGGCTATGCCCG
CGTCAGCACCGACGACCAGGACTTGACCAACCAACGGGCCGAACTGCACGCGGCCGGCTGCACCAAGCTG
TTTTCCGAGAAGATCACCGGCACCAGGCGCGACCGCCCGGAGCTGGCCAGGATGCTTGACCACCTACGCC
CTGGCGACGTTGTGACAGTGACCAGGCTAGACCGCCTGGCCCGCAGCACCCGCGACCTACTGGACATTGC
CGAGCGCATCCAGGAGGCCGGCGCGGGCCTGCGTAGCCTGGCAGAGCCGTGGGCCGACACCACCACGCCG
GCCGGCCGCATGGTGTTGACCGTGTTCGCCGGCATTGCCGAGTTCGAGCGTTCCCTAATCATCGACCGCA
CCCGGAGCGGGCGCGAGGCCGCCAAGGCCCGAGGCGTGAAGTTTGGCCCCCGCCCTACCCTCACCCCGGC
ACAGATCGCGCACGCCCGCGAGCTGATCGACCAGGAAGGCCGCACCGTGAAAGAGGCGGCTGCACTGCTT
GGCGTGCATCGCTCGACCCTGTACCGCGCACTTGAGCGCAGCGAGGAAGTGACGCCCACCGAGGCCAGGC
GGCGCGGTGCCTTCCGTGAGGACGCATTGACCGAGGCCGACGCCCTGGCGGCCGCCGAGAATGAACGCCA
AGAGGAACAAGCATGAAACCGCACCAGGACGGCCAGGACGAACCGTTTTTCATTACCGAAGAGATCGAGG
CGGAGATGATCGCGGCCGGGTACGTGTTCGAGCCGCCCGCGCACCTCTCAACCGTGCGGCTGCATGAAAT
CCTGGCCGGTTTGTCTGATGCCAAGCTGGCGGCCTGGCCGGCCAGCTTGGCCGCTGAAGAAACCGAGCGC
CGCCGTCTAAAAAGGTGATGTGTATTTGAGTAAAACAGCTTGCGTCATGCGGTCGCTGCGTATATGATGC
GATGAGTAAATAAACAAATACGCAAGGGGAACGCATGAAGGTTATCGCTGTACTTAACCAGAAAGGCGGG
TCAGGCAAGACGACCATCGCAACCCATCTAGCCCGCGCCCTGCAACTCGCCGGGGCCGATGTTCTGTTAG
TCGATTCCGATCCCCAGGGCAGTGCCCGCGATTGGGCGGCCGTGCGGGAAGATCAACCGCTAACCGTTGT
CGGCATCGACCGCCCGACGATTGACCGCGACGTGAAGGCCATCGGCCGGCGCGACTTCGTAGTGATCGAC
GGAGCGCCCCAGGCGGCGGACTTGGCTGTGTCCGCGATCAAGGCAGCCGACTTCGTGCTGATTCCGGTGC
AGCCAAGCCCTTACGACATATGGGCCACCGCCGACCTGGTGGAGCTGGTTAAGCAGCGCATTGAGGTCAC
GGATGGAAGGCTACAAGCGGCCTTTGTCGTGTCGCGGGCGATCAAAGGCACGCGCATCGGCGGTGAGGTT
GCCGAGGCGCTGGCCGGGTACGAGCTGCCCATTCTTGAGTCCCGTATCACGCAGCGCGTGAGCTACCCAG
GCACTGCCGCCGCCGGCACAACCGTTCTTGAATCAGAACCCGAGGGCGACGCTGCCCGCGAGGTCCAGGC
GCTGGCCGCTGAAATTAAATCAAAACTCATTTGAGTTAATGAGGTAAAGAGAAAATGAGCAAAAGCACAA
ACACGCTAAGTGCCGGCCGTCCGAGCGCACGCAGCAGCAAGGCTGCAACGTTGGCCAGCCTGGCAGACAC
GCCAGCCATGAAGCGGGTCAACTTTCAGTTGCCGGCGGAGGATCACACCAAGCTGAAGATGTACGCGGTA
CGCCAAGGCAAGACCATTACCGAGCTGCTATCTGAATACATCGCGCAGCTACCAGAGTAAATGAGCAAAT
GAATAAATGAGTAGATGAATTTTAGCGGCTAAAGGAGGCGGCATGGAAAATCAAGAACAACCAGGCACCG
ACGCCGTGGAATGCCCCATGTGTGGAGGAACGGGCGGTTGGCCAGGCGTAAGCGGCTGGGTTG
Features (pLannotate 1.2.2; 28 found; start..end, strand, type, name):
     50..1123    +  CDS            pVS1 RepA: replication protein from the Pseudomonas plasmid pVS1 (Heeb et al., 2000)
   1189..1383    +  rep_origin     pVS1 oriV: origin of replication for the Pseudomonas plasmid pVS1 (Heeb et al., 2000)
   1586..1625    +  CDS            rop (fragment): Rop protein, which maintains plasmids at low copy number; rop
   1727..1867    +  misc_feature   bom: basis of mobility region from pBR322
   2053..2641    -  rep_origin     ori: high-copy-number ColE1/pMB1/pBR322/pUC origin of replication
   2732..3520    -  CDS            aadA: S3AD_ECOLX - Experimental evidence at protein level: Swiss-Prot protein existence level 1. Mediates bacterial resistance to the antibiotics streptomycin and spectinomycin. From Escherichia coli.
   3527..3583    -  CDS            GmR (fragment): gentamycin acetyltransferase; aacC1; confers resistance to gentamycin
   3759..3782    -  promoter       Pc promoter (fragment): intI1 (promoter lies within the coding sequence); class 1 integron promoter
   4306..4330    +  misc_feature   LB T-DNA repeat: left border repeat from nopaline C58 T-DNA
   4964..5308    +  promoter       CaMV 35S promoter: strong constitutive promoter from cauliflower mosaic virus
   5261..5307    +  promoter       minimal CaMV 35S promoter: minimal 35S promoter from cauliflower mosaic virus
   5340..5365    +  misc_feature   TMV Ω (fragment): translational enhancer from the tobacco mosaic virus 5'-leader sequence (Gallie et al., 1988)
   5385..5774    +  CDS            CAPSD_BPMS2: Experimental evidence at protein level: Swiss-Prot protein existence level 1. Acts as a translational repressor of viral replicase synthesis late in infection. This latter function is the result of capsid protein interaction with an RNA hairpin which contains the replicase ribosome-binding site. From Escherichia phage MS2 (Bacteriophage MS2).
   5974..5996    +  CDS            VP160 (fragment): 10 tandem repeats of the minimal activation domain of herpes simplex virus VP16 (Cheng et al., 2013)
   6045..6401    +  CDS            RELA (fragment): TF65_HUMAN - Also known as NFKB3. Experimental evidence at protein level: Swiss-Prot protein existence level 1. NF-kappa-B is a pleiotropic transcription factor present in almost all cell types and is the endpoint of a series of signal transduction events that are initiated by a vast array of stimuli related to many biological processes such as inflammation, immunity, differentiation, cell growth, tumorigenesis and apoptosis. NF-kappa-B is a homo- or heterodimeric complex formed by the Rel-like domain- containing proteins RELA/p65, RELB, NFKB1/p105, NFKB1/p50, REL and NFKB2/p52. The heterodime
   6426..6995    +  CDS            Rta AD: transcriptional activation domain from the human herpesvirus 4 (Epstein-Barr virus) replication and transcription activator Rta/BRLF1 (Hardwick et al., 1992; Chavez et al., 2015)
   7022..7274    +  terminator     NOS terminator: nopaline synthase terminator and poly(A) signal
   7395..7482    +  promoter       AmpR promoter (fragment): bla
   8118..8462    +  promoter       CaMV 35S promoter: strong constitutive promoter from cauliflower mosaic virus
   8415..8461    +  promoter       minimal CaMV 35S promoter: minimal 35S promoter from cauliflower mosaic virus
   8494..8519    +  misc_feature   TMV Ω (fragment): translational enhancer from the tobacco mosaic virus 5'-leader sequence (Gallie et al., 1988)
   8558..12660   +  CDS            Cas9 (fragment): Cas9 (Csn1) endonuclease from the Streptococcus pyogenes Type II CRISPR/Cas system generates RNA-guided double strand breaks in DNA
  12748..12819   +  CDS            ERF098 (fragment): ERF98_ARATH - Experimental evidence at protein level: Swiss-Prot protein existence level 1. Probably acts as a transcriptional activator. Binds to the GCC-box pathogenesis-related promoter element. May be involved in the regulation of gene expression by stress factors and by components of stress signal transduction pathways (By similarity). From Arabidopsis thaliana (Mouse-ear cress).
  12846..13098   +  terminator     NOS terminator: nopaline synthase terminator and poly(A) signal
  13219..13306   +  promoter       AmpR promoter (fragment): bla
  13340..13364   +  misc_feature   RB T-DNA repeat: right border repeat from nopaline C58 T-DNA
  13704..14105   +  CDS            Y4CG_SINFN (fragment): Protein inferred from homology: Swiss-Prot protein existence level 3. From Sinorhizobium fredii (strain NBRC 101917 / NGR234).
  14665..15294   +  CDS            pVS1 StaA: stability protein from the Pseudomonas plasmid pVS1 (Heeb et al., 2000)
