[The description below was written by a language model from this plasmid's Addgene catalogue record and pLannotate feature annotations shown in this document.]
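Description:
pDGB3 omega1 P35S:MS2:VPR:Tnos - P35S:dCas9:EDLL:Tnos (GB2085) is a GoldenBraid omega-level binary vector for plant expression, built on the pCambia1302-derived pDGB3_omega1 backbone. The 15.7 kb plasmid carries a high-copy ColE1/pMB1-type origin with the pBR322 bom region for propagation in E. coli. It also carries the pVS1 replication and stability functions (RepA, oriV, StaA), which in binary vectors of this kind support maintenance in Agrobacterium. Bacterial selection is by spectinomycin through the aadA gene. The annotated fragments of a gentamicin resistance gene, rop and the AmpR promoter appear to be sequence remnants rather than functional parts.

Between the nopaline-type left and right T-DNA border repeats lie two tandem transcriptional units in the same orientation, together forming an insert of about 9 kb. No plant selectable marker is annotated within the T-DNA. Each unit is driven by a CaMV 35S promoter, with a short match to the TMV omega leader upstream of the coding sequence, and ends in a NOS terminator. The first unit encodes the bacteriophage MS2 coat protein fused to the tripartite VPR activator, annotated as VP16-derived repeats, the human RELA/p65 activation region and the Epstein-Barr virus Rta activation domain. The second encodes Streptococcus pyogenes Cas9, described in the record as nuclease-dead dCas9, fused to the EDLL activation motif from Arabidopsis ERF98.

Together these make up the protein module of a programmable CRISPR transcriptional activator for plants. dCas9:EDLL is directed to a target promoter by a guide RNA, and MS2:VPR would be recruited through MS2-binding RNA hairpins, which would need to be carried by the guide. No guide RNA cassette is present here. Internal BsmBI sites were removed, and the insert can be released with BsaI for assembly with further GoldenBraid modules.
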