Addgene plasmid #160645: pDGB3 omega1 P35S:MS2:VPR:Tnos - P35S:dCas9:EDLL:Tnos (GB2085)
Purpose: Module for the expression of Ms2 protein fused to VPR and dCas9 fused to EDLL
Depositing lab: Diego Orzaez. Depositing organization: Agencia Estatal Consejo Superior de Investigaciones Científicas, M.P. Publication: Strong gene activation in plants with genome-wide specificity using a new orthogonal CRISPR/Cas9-based programmable transcriptional activator. Selma S, Bernabe-Orts JM, Vazquez-Vilar M, Diego-Martin B, Ajenjo M, Garcia-Carpintero V, Granell A, Orzaez D. Plant Biotechnol J. 2019 Sep;17(9):1703-1705. doi: 10.1111/pbi.13138. Epub 2019 May 23. PubMed 31034138.
Backbone
  Vector backbone: pDGB3_omega1
  Backbone manufacturer: self-made; derived from pCambia1302 generated at the Cambia Institute
  Vector type: Plant Expression, Synthetic Biology
Growth in bacteria
  Bacterial resistance: Spectinomycin, 50 μg/mL
  Growth temperature: 37°C
  Growth strain: DH5alpha
  Copy number: High Copy
Gene/Insert
  Gene/Insert name: P35s-Ms2:VPR-Tnos-35s-dCas9:EDLL-Tnos
  Species: Synthetic
  Insert size (bp): 8972
  Mutation: BsmBI sites removed
  Promoter: 35S x2
  Cloning method: Restriction Enzyme; 5′ cloning site BsmBI (destroyed during cloning); 3′ cloning site BsmBI (destroyed during cloning)
  Sequencing primers: 5′ CTATCCTTCGCAAGACCCTTC
Terms and licenses: Academic/Nonprofit Terms; Industry Terms: Not Available to Industry
Depositor comments: Compatible with GoldenBraid; insert can be released with BsaI
How to cite: pDGB3 omega1 P35S:MS2:VPR:Tnos - P35S:dCas9:EDLL:Tnos (GB2085) was a gift from Diego Orzaez (Addgene plasmid # 160645 ; http://n2t.net/addgene:160645 ; RRID:Addgene_160645)
